Addgene plasmid #122276: LeGo-Renilla-BLAST
Purpose: Lentiviral vector for stable expression of Renilla luciferase.
Depositing lab: Demián Cazalla. Depositing organization: University of Utah. Publication: Viral miRNA adaptor differentially recruits miRNAs to target mRNAs through alternative base-pairing. Gorbea C, Mosbruger T, Nix DA, Cazalla D. Elife. 2019 Sep 20;8. pii: 50530. doi: 10.7554/eLife.50530. PubMed 31538617.
Backbone
  Vector backbone: LeGo
  Vector type: Mammalian Expression, Lentiviral, Luciferase
  Selectable markers: Blasticidin
Growth in bacteria
  Bacterial resistance: Ampicillin, 100 μg/mL
  Growth temperature: 37°C
  Growth strain: NEB Stable
  Copy number: High Copy
Gene/Insert
  Gene/Insert name: Renilla luciferase
  Species: Renilla reniformis
  Insert size (bp): 933
  GenBank ID: AY015988.1
Terms and licenses: Academic/Nonprofit Terms; Industry Terms: Not Available to Industry
How to cite: LeGo-Renilla-BLAST was a gift from Demián Cazalla (Addgene plasmid # 122276 ; http://n2t.net/addgene:122276 ; RRID:Addgene_122276)
