[The description below was written by a language model from this plasmid's Addgene catalogue record and pLannotate feature annotations shown in this document.]
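Description:
LeGo-Renilla-BLAST is an HIV-1-derived lentiviral transfer vector built on the LeGo backbone for stable expression of Renilla luciferase in mammalian cells. It is maintained in E. coli as a high-copy plasmid through a ColE1/pUC-type origin and an ampicillin resistance gene with its own bla promoter. A recombination-reducing strain is the recorded host, which suits a plasmid carrying repeated LTR sequences. The two sequence records (about 8.5 kb each, differing by only a few nucleotides) give the same feature map.

Viral genomic RNA is transcribed in packaging cells from a CMV enhancer/promoter fused to a truncated 5' LTR. This is followed by the Ψ packaging signal with a short gag fragment, the Rev response element for Rev-dependent nuclear export, and the cPPT/CTS, which aids nuclear import of the reverse-transcribed genome. The internal expression cassette uses the spleen focus-forming virus (SFFV) promoter to drive a Renilla luciferase coding sequence, annotated as the human codon-optimized form. An EMCV IRES and the blasticidin S deaminase gene follow, so reporter and drug resistance are translated from a single bicistronic transcript and blasticidin selection enriches for luciferase-expressing cells. A very short fluorescent-protein fragment annotated after BSD appears to be a cloning remnant rather than a functional reporter. Two loxP sites in the same orientation flank the promoter–luciferase–IRES–BSD unit, which should permit Cre-mediated excision of the cassette. Downstream lie a WPRE to enhance transcript expression, a nef-region fragment, and the truncated 3' LTR.

The vector is suited to generating stable Renilla-expressing lines, for example as a luciferase reporter or normalization control.
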