Features (pLannotate 1.2.2; 25 found; start..end, strand, type, name):
     31..83      -  misc_feature   bom (fragment): basis of mobility region from pBR322
    238..617     +  enhancer       CMV enhancer: human cytomegalovirus immediate early enhancer
    618..817     +  promoter       CMV promoter: human cytomegalovirus (CMV) immediate early promoter
    835..1015    +  LTR            5' LTR (truncated): truncated 5' long terminal repeat (LTR) from HIV-1
   1062..1187    +  misc_feature   HIV-1 Ψ: packaging signal of human immunodeficiency virus type 1
   1171..1509    +  CDS            HIV-1 gag (fragment): gag protein from human immunodeficiency virus 1; gag
   1686..1919    +  misc_feature   RRE: The Rev response element (RRE) of HIV-1 allows for Rev-dependent mRNA export from the nucleus to the cytoplasm.
   2296..2396    +  CDS            Rev (fragment): human immunodeficiency virus 1 (HIV-1) Rev protein; rev; enhances nuclear export of unspliced and incompletely spliced viral mRNAs
   2446..2563    +  misc_feature   cPPT/CTS: central polypurine tract and central termination sequence of HIV-1
   2621..2645    -  misc_feature   MCS (fragment): pBluescript multiple cloning site
   2680..2713    +  protein_bind   loxP: Cre-mediated recombination occurs in the 8-bp core sequence (GCATACAT). Cre recombinase
   2784..3190    +  promoter       SFFV promoter: spleen focus-forming virus long terminal repeat (LTR) promoter
   3245..4180    +  CDS            hRluc: Renilla luciferase human codon-optimized
   4357..4819    +  misc_feature   IRES: internal ribosome entry site (IRES) of the encephalomyocarditis virus (EMCV)
   4833..5229    +  CDS            BSD (fragment): blasticidin S deaminase; Aspergillus terreus BSD; confers resistance to blasticidin
   5232..5262    +  CDS            PSmOrange (fragment): orange to far-red photoswitchable variant of the monomeric fluorescent protein mOrange (Subach et al., 2011) mammalian codon-optimized
   5309..5342    +  protein_bind   loxP: Cre-mediated recombination occurs in the 8-bp core sequence (GCATACAT). Cre recombinase
   5375..5398    +  misc_feature   MCS (fragment): pBluescript multiple cloning site
   5398..5986    +  misc_feature   WPRE: woodchuck hepatitis virus posttranscriptional regulatory element
   5987..6006    +  misc_feature   MCS (fragment): pBluescript multiple cloning site
   6008..6508    +  CDS            nef (fragment): NEF_HV1LA - Experimental evidence at protein level: Swiss-Prot protein existence level 1. Extracellular Nef protein targets CD4(+) T-lymphocytes for apoptosis by interacting with CXCR4 surface receptors. From Human immunodeficiency virus type 1 group M subtype B (isolate Lai) (HIV-1).
   6515..6695    +  LTR            5' LTR (truncated): truncated 5' long terminal repeat (LTR) from HIV-1
   6757..7345    -  rep_origin     ori: high-copy-number ColE1/pMB1/pBR322/pUC origin of replication
   7516..8376    -  CDS            AmpR: β-lactamase; bla; confers resistance to ampicillin, carbenicillin, and related antibiotics
   8377..8481    -  promoter       AmpR promoter: bla
>Addgene plasmid #122276 | LeGo-Renilla-BLAST | depositor full sequence | sequence record 233427 | LeGo-Renilla-BLAST sequence 8509 bps
GTCGACGGATCGGGAGATCTCCCGATCCCCTATGGTGCACTCTCAGTACAATCTGCTCTGATGCCGCATA
GTTAAGCCAGTATCTGCTCCCTGCTTGTGTGTTGGAGGTCGCTGAGTAGTGCGCGAGCAAAATTTAAGCT
ACAACAAGGCAAGGCTTGACCGACAATTGCATGAAGAATCTGCTTAGGGTTAGGCGTTTTGCGCTGCTTC
GCGATGTACGGGCCAGATATACGCGTTGACATTGATTATTGACTAGTTATTAATAGTAATCAATTACGGG
GTCATTAGTTCATAGCCCATATATGGAGTTCCGCGTTACATAACTTACGGTAAATGGCCCGCCTGGCTGA
CCGCCCAACGACCCCCGCCCATTGACGTCAATAATGACGTATGTTCCCATAGTAACGCCAATAGGGACTT
TCCATTGACGTCAATGGGTGGAGTATTTACGGTAAACTGCCCACTTGGCAGTACATCAAGTGTATCATAT
GCCAAGTACGCCCCCTATTGACGTCAATGACGGTAAATGGCCCGCCTGGCATTATGCCCAGTACATGACC
TTATGGGACTTTCCTACTTGGCAGTACATCTACGTATTAGTCATCGCTATTACCATGGTGATGCGGTTTT
GGCAGTACATCAATGGGCGTGGATAGCGGTTTGACTCACGGGGATTTCCAAGTCTCCACCCCATTGACGT
CAATGGGAGTTTGTTTTGGCACCAAAATCAACGGGACTTTCCAAAATGTCGTAACAACTCCGCCCCATTG
ACGCAAATGGGCGGTAGGCGTGTACGGTGGGAGGTCTATATAAGCAGCGCGTTTTGCCTGTACTGGGTCT
CTCTGGTTAGACCAGATCTGAGCCTGGGAGCTCTCTGGCTAACTAGGGAACCCACTGCTTAAGCCTCAAT
AAAGCTTGCCTTGAGTGCTTCAAGTAGTGTGTGCCCGTCTGTTGTGTGACTCTGGTAACTAGAGATCCCT
CAGACCCTTTTAGTCAGTGTGGAAAATCTCTAGCAGTGGCGCCCGAACAGGGACTTGAAAGCGAAAGGGA
AACCAGAGGAGCTCTCTCGACGCAGGACTCGGCTTGCTGAAGCGCGCACGGCAAGAGGCGAGGGGCGGCG
ACTGGTGAGTACGCCAAAAATTTTGACTAGCGGAGGCTAGAAGGAGAGAGATGGGTGCGAGAGCGTCAGT
ATTAAGCGGGGGAGAATTAGATCGCGATGGGAAAAAATTCGGTTAAGGCCAGGGGGAAAGAAAAAATATA
AATTAAAACATATAGTATGGGCAAGCAGGGAGCTAGAACGATTCGCAGTTAATCCTGGCCTGTTAGAAAC
ATCAGAAGGCTGTAGACAAATACTGGGACAGCTACAACCATCCCTTCAGACAGGATCAGAAGAACTTAGA
TCATTATATAATACAGTAGCAACCCTCTATTGTGTGCATCAAAGGATAGAGATAAAAGACACCAAGGAAG
CTTTAGACAAGATAGAGGAAGAGCAAAACAAAAGTAAGACCACCGCACAGCAAGCGGCCGGCCGCGCTGA
TCTTCAGACCTGGAGGAGGAGATATGAGGGACAATTGGAGAAGTGAATTATATAAATATAAAGTAGTAAA
AATTGAACCATTAGGAGTAGCACCCACCAAGGCAAAGAGAAGAGTGGTGCAGAGAGAAAAAAGAGCAGTG
GGAATAGGAGCTTTGTTCCTTGGGTTCTTGGGAGCAGCAGGAAGCACTATGGGCGCAGCGTCAATGACGC
TGACGGTACAGGCCAGACAATTATTGTCTGGTATAGTGCAGCAGCAGAACAATTTGCTGAGGGCTATTGA
GGCGCAACAGCATCTGTTGCAACTCACAGTCTGGGGCATCAAGCAGCTCCAGGCAAGAATCCTGGCTGTG
GAAAGATACCTAAAGGATCAACAGCTCCTGGGGATTTGGGGTTGCTCTGGAAAACTCATTTGCACCACTG
CTGTGCCTTGGAATGCTAGTTGGAGTAATAAATCTCTGGAACAGATTTGGAATCACACGACCTGGATGGA
GTGGGACAGAGAAATTAACAATTACACAAGCTTAATACACTCCTTAATTGAAGAATCGCAAAACCAGCAA
GAAAAGAATGAACAAGAATTATTGGAATTAGATAAATGGGCAAGTTTGTGGAATTGGTTTAACATAACAA
ATTGGCTGTGGTATATAAAATTATTCATAATGATAGTAGGAGGCTTGGTAGGTTTAAGAATAGTTTTTGC
TGTACTTTCTATAGTGAATAGAGTTAGGCAGGGATATTCACCATTATCGTTTCAGACCCACCTCCCAACC
CCGAGGGGACCCGACAGGCCCGAAGGAATAGAAGAAGAAGGTGGAGAGAGAGACAGAGACAGATCCATTC
GATTAGTGAACGGATCGGCACTGCGTGCGCCAATTCTGCAGACAAATGGCAGTATTCATCCACAATTTTA
AAAGAAAAGGGGGGATTGGGGGGTACAGTGCAGGGGAAAGAATAGTAGACATAATAGCAACAGACATACA
AACTAAAGAATTACAAAAACAAATTACAAAAATTCAAAATTTTCGGGTTTATTACAGGGACAGCAGAGAT
CCAGTTTGGTTAGTACCGGGCCCGCTCTAGTCGAGGTCGACGGTATCGATAAGCTCGCTTCACGAGATTC
CAGCAGGTCGAGGGACCTAATAACTTCGTATAGCATACATTATACGAAGTTATATTAAGGGTTCCAAGCT
TAAGCGGCCGGCCGCTGAAAGACCCCACCTGTAGGTTTGGCAAGCTAGCTGCAGTAACGCCATTTTGCAA
GGCATGGAAAAATACCAAACCAAGAATAGAGAAGTTCAGATCAAGGGCGGGTACATGAAAATAGCTAACG
TTGGGCCAAACAGGATATCTGCGGTGAGCAGTTTCGGCCCCGGCCCGGGGCCAAGAACAGATGGTCACCG
CAGTTTCGGCCCCGGCCCGAGGCCAAGAACAGATGGTCCCCAGATATGGCCCAACCCTCAGCAGTTTCTT
AAGACCCATCAGATGTTTCCAGGCTCCCCCAAGGACCTGAAATGACCCTGCGCCTTATTTGAATTAACCA
ATCAGCCTGCTTCTCGCTTCTGTTCGCGCGCTTCTGCTTCCCGAGCTCTATAAAAGAGCTCACAACCCCT
CACTCGGCGCGCCAGTCCTCCGATTGACTGAGTCGCCCGGATCCAAGCTTGATTCTTCTGACACAACAGT
CTCGAACCAAAGGCTGGAGCCACCATGGCTTCCAAGGTGTACGACCCCGAGCAACGCAAACGCATGATCA
CTGGGCCTCAGTGGTGGGCTCGCTGCAAGCAAATGAACGTGCTGGACTCCTTCATCAACTACTATGATTC
CGAGAAGCACGCCGAGAACGCCGTGATTTTTCTGCATGGTAACGCTGCCTCCAGCTACCTGTGGAGGCAC
GTCGTGCCTCACATCGAGCCCGTGGCTAGATGCATCATCCCTGATCTGATCGGAATGGGTAAGTCCGGCA
AGAGCGGGAATGGCTCATATCGCCTCCTGGATCACTACAAGTACCTCACCGCTTGGTTCGAGCTGCTGAA
CCTTCCAAAGAAAATCATCTTTGTGGGCCACGACTGGGGGGCTTGTCTGGCCTTTCACTACTCCTACGAG
CACCAAGACAAGATCAAGGCCATCGTCCATGCTGAGAGTGTCGTGGACGTGATCGAGTCCTGGGACGAGT
GGCCTGACATCGAGGAGGATATCGCCCTGATCAAGAGCGAAGAGGGCGAGAAAATGGTGCTTGAGAATAA
CTTCTTCGTCGAGACCATGCTCCCAAGCAAGATCATGCGGAAACTGGAGCCTGAGGAGTTCGCTGCCTAC
CTGGAGCCATTCAAGGAGAAGGGCGAGGTTAGACGGCCTACCCTCTCCTGGCCTCGCGAGATCCCTCTCG
TTAAGGGAGGCAAGCCCGACGTCGTCCAGATTGTCCGCAACTACAACGCCTACCTTCGGGCCAGCGACGA
TCTGCCTAAGATGTTCATCGAGTCCGACCCTGGGTTCTTTTCCAACGCTATTGTCGAGGGAGCTAAGAAG
TTCCCTAACACCGAGTTCGTGAAGGTGAAGGGCCTCCACTTCAGCCAGGAGGACGCTCCAGATGAAATGG
GTAAGTACATCAAGAGCTTCGTGGAGCGCGTGCTGAAGAACGAGCAGTAAGAATTCCTGCAGGCCTCGAC
GAGGGCCGGCGCGCCGCGGCCGCTACGTAAATTCCGCCCCCCCCCCCCCTCTCCCTCCCCCCCCCCTAAC
GTTACTGGCCGAAGCCGCTTGGAATAAGGCCGGTGTGCGTTTGTCTATATGTTATTTTCCACCATATTGC
CGTCTTTTGGCAATGTGAGGGCCCGGAAACCTGGCCCTGTCTTCTTGACGAGCATTCCTAGGGGTCTTTC
CCCTCTCGCCAAAGGAATGCAAGGTCTGTTGAATGTCGTGAAGGAAGCAGTTCCTCTGGAAGCTTCTTGA
AGACAAACAACGTCTGTAGCGACCCTTTGCAGGCAGCGGAACCCCCCACCTGGCGACAGGTGCCTCTGCG
GCCAAAAGCCACGTGTATAAGATACACCTGCAAAGGCGGCACAACCCCAGTGCCACGTTGTGAGTTGGAT
AGTTGTGGAAAGAGTCAAATGGCTCTCCTCAAGCGTATTCAACAAGGGGCTGAAGGATGCCCAGAAGGTA
CCCCATTGTATGGGATCTGATCTGGGGCCTCGGTGCACATGCTTTACATGTGTTTAGTCGAGGTTAAAAA
AACGTCTAGGCCCCCCGAACCACGGGGACGTGGTTTTCCTTTGAAAAACACGATGATAATATGGCCACAA
CCATGGCCAAGCCTTTGTCTCAAGAAGAATCCACCCTCATTGAAAGAGCAACGGCTACAATCAACAGCAT
CCCCATCTCTGAAGACTACAGCGTCGCCAGCGCAGCTCTCTCTAGCGACGGCCGCATCTTCACTGGTGTC
AATGTATATCATTTTACTGGGGGACCTTGTGCAGAACTCGTGGTGCTGGGCACTGCTGCTGCTGCGGCAG
CTGGCAACCTGACTTGTATCGTCGCGATCGGAAATGAGAACAGGGGCATCTTGAGCCCCTGCGGACGGTG
CCGACAGGTGCTTCTCGATCTGCATCCTGGGATCAAAGCCATAGTGAAGGACAGTGATGGACAGCCGACG
GCAGTTGGGATTCGTGAATTGCTGCCCTCTGGTTATGTGTGGGAGGGCTGACACCGGCGGCATGGACGAG
CTGTACAAGTAAAGCGGCCGGCCGCCAGCACAGTGGTCGAAATTCGTCGAGGGACCTAATAACTTCGTAT
AGCATACATTATACGAAGTTATACATGTTTAAGGGTTCCGGTTCCACTAGGTACAATTCGATATCAAGCT
TATCGATAATCAACCTCTGGATTACAAAATTTGTGAAAGATTGACTGGTATTCTTAACTATGTTGCTCCT
TTTACGCTATGTGGATACGCTGCTTTAATGCCTTTGTATCATGCTATTGCTTCCCGTATGGCTTTCATTT
TCTCCTCCTTGTATAAATCCTGGTTGCTGTCTCTTTATGAGGAGTTGTGGCCCGTTGTCAGGCAACGTGG
CGTGGTGTGCACTGTGTTTGCTGACGCAACCCCCACTGGTTGGGGCATTGCCACCACCTGTCAGCTCCTT
TCCGGGACTTTCGCTTTCCCCCTCCCTATTGCCACGGCGGAACTCATCGCCGCCTGCCTTGCCCGCTGCT
GGACAGGGGCTCGGCTGTTGGGCACTGACAATTCCGTGGTGTTGTCGGGGAAATCATCGTCCTTTCCTTG
GCTGCTCGCCTGTGTTGCCACCTGGATTCTGCGCGGGACGTCCTTCTGCTACGTCCCTTCGGCCCTCAAT
CCAGCGGACCTTCCTTCCCGCGGCCTGCTGCCGGCTCTGCGGCCTCTTCCGCGTCTTCGCCTTCGCCCTC
AGACGAGTCGGATCTCCCTTTGGGCCGCCTCCCCGCATCGATACCGTCGACCTCGATCGAGACCTAGAAA
AACATGGAGCAATCACAAGTAGCAATACAGCAGCTACCAATGCTGATTGTGCCTGGCTAGAAGCACAAGA
GGAGGAGGAGGTGGGTTTTCCAGTCACACCTCAGGTACCTTTAAGACCAATGACTTACAAGGCAGCTGTA
GATCTTAGCCACTTTTTAAAAGAAAAGGGGGGACTGGAAGGGCTAATTCACTCCCAACGAAGACAAGATA
TCCTTGATCTGTGGATCTACCACACACAAGGCTACTTCCCTGATTGGCAGAACTACACACCAGGGCCAGG
GATCAGATATCCACTGACCTTTGGATGGTGCTACAAGCTAGTACCAGTTGAGCAAGAGAAGGTAGAAGAA
GCCAATGAAGGAGAGAACACCCGCTTGTTACACCCTGTGAGCCTGCATGGGATGGATGACCCGGAGAGAG
AAGTATTAGAGTGGAGGTTTGACAGCCGCCTAGCATTTCATCACATGGCCCGAGAGCTGCATCCGGACTG
TACTGGGTCTCTCTGGTTAGACCAGATCTGAGCCTGGGAGCTCTCTGGCTAACTAGGGAACCCACTGCTT
AAGCCTCAATAAAGCTTGCCTTGAGTGCTTCAAGTAGTGTGTGCCCGTCTGTTGTGTGACTCTGGTAACT
AGAGATCCCTCAGACCCTTTTAGTCAGTGTGGAAAATCTCTAGCAGCATGTGAGCAAAAGGCCAGCAAAA
GGCCAGGAACCGTAAAAAGGCCGCGTTGCTGGCGTTTTTCCATAGGCTCCGCCCCCCTGACGAGCATCAC
AAAAATCGACGCTCAAGTCAGAGGTGGCGAAACCCGACAGGACTATAAAGATACCAGGCGTTTCCCCCTG
GAAGCTCCCTCGTGCGCTCTCCTGTTCCGACCCTGCCGCTTACCGGATACCTGTCCGCCTTTCTCCCTTC
GGGAAGCGTGGCGCTTTCTCATAGCTCACGCTGTAGGTATCTCAGTTCGGTGTAGGTCGTTCGCTCCAAG
CTGGGCTGTGTGCACGAACCCCCCGTTCAGCCCGACCGCTGCGCCTTATCCGGTAACTATCGTCTTGAGT
CCAACCCGGTAAGACACGACTTATCGCCACTGGCAGCAGCCACTGGTAACAGGATTAGCAGAGCGAGGTA
TGTAGGCGGTGCTACAGAGTTCTTGAAGTGGTGGCCTAACTACGGCTACACTAGAAGAACAGTATTTGGT
ATCTGCGCTCTGCTGAAGCCAGTTACCTTCGGAAAAAGAGTTGGTAGCTCTTGATCCGGCAAACAAACCA
CCGCTGGTAGCGGTGGTTTTTTTGTTTGCAAGCAGCAGATTACGCGCAGAAAAAAAGGATCTCAAGAAGA
TCCTTTGATCTTTTCTACGGGGTCTGACGCTCAGTGGAACGAAAACTCACGTTAAGGGATTTTGGTCATG
AGATTATCAAAAAGGATCTTCACCTAGATCCTTTTAAATTAAAAATGAAGTTTTAAATCAATCTAAAGTA
TATATGAGTAAACTTGGTCTGACAGTTACCAATGCTTAATCAGTGAGGCACCTATCTCAGCGATCTGTCT
ATTTCGTTCATCCATAGTTGCCTGACTCCCCGTCGTGTAGATAACTACGATACGGGAGGGCTTACCATCT
GGCCCCAGTGCTGCAATGATACCGCGAGACCCACGCTCACCGGCTCCAGATTTATCAGCAATAAACCAGC
CAGCCGGAAGGGCCGAGCGCAGAAGTGGTCCTGCAACTTTATCCGCCTCCATCCAGTCTATTAATTGTTG
CCGGGAAGCTAGAGTAAGTAGTTCGCCAGTTAATAGTTTGCGCAACGTTGTTGCCATTGCTACAGGCATC
GTGGTGTCACGCTCGTCGTTTGGTATGGCTTCATTCAGCTCCGGTTCCCAACGATCAAGGCGAGTTACAT
GATCCCCCATGTTGTGCAAAAAAGCGGTTAGCTCCTTCGGTCCTCCGATCGTTGTCAGAAGTAAGTTGGC
CGCAGTGTTATCACTCATGGTTATGGCAGCACTGCATAATTCTCTTACTGTCATGCCATCCGTAAGATGC
TTTTCTGTGACTGGTGAGTACTCAACCAAGTCATTCTGAGAATAGTGTATGCGGCGACCGAGTTGCTCTT
GCCCGGCGTCAATACGGGATAATACCGCGCCACATAGCAGAACTTTAAAAGTGCTCATCATTGGAAAACG
TTCTTCGGGGCGAAAACTCTCAAGGATCTTACCGCTGTTGAGATCCAGTTCGATGTAACCCACTCGTGCA
CCCAACTGATCTTCAGCATCTTTTACTTTCACCAGCGTTTCTGGGTGAGCAAAAACAGGAAGGCAAAATG
CCGCAAAAAAGGGAATAAGGGCGACACGGAAATGTTGAATACTCATACTCTTCCTTTTTCAATATTATTG
AAGCATTTATCAGGGTTATTGTCTCATGAGCGGATACATATTTGAATGTATTTAGAAAAATAAACAAATA
GGGGTTCCGCGCACATTTCCCCGAAAAGTGCCACCTGAC
