Features (pLannotate 1.2.2; 25 found; start..end, strand, type, name):
     31..83      -  misc_feature   bom (fragment): basis of mobility region from pBR322
    238..617     +  enhancer       CMV enhancer: human cytomegalovirus immediate early enhancer
    618..817     +  promoter       CMV promoter: human cytomegalovirus (CMV) immediate early promoter
    835..1015    +  LTR            5' LTR (truncated): truncated 5' long terminal repeat (LTR) from HIV-1
   1062..1187    +  misc_feature   HIV-1 Ψ: packaging signal of human immunodeficiency virus type 1
   1171..1509    +  CDS            HIV-1 gag (fragment): gag protein from human immunodeficiency virus 1; gag
   1684..1917    +  misc_feature   RRE: The Rev response element (RRE) of HIV-1 allows for Rev-dependent mRNA export from the nucleus to the cytoplasm.
   2294..2394    +  CDS            Rev (fragment): human immunodeficiency virus 1 (HIV-1) Rev protein; rev; enhances nuclear export of unspliced and incompletely spliced viral mRNAs
   2444..2561    +  misc_feature   cPPT/CTS: central polypurine tract and central termination sequence of HIV-1
   2618..2642    -  misc_feature   MCS (fragment): pBluescript multiple cloning site
   2677..2710    +  protein_bind   loxP: Cre-mediated recombination occurs in the 8-bp core sequence (GCATACAT). Cre recombinase
   2781..3187    +  promoter       SFFV promoter: spleen focus-forming virus long terminal repeat (LTR) promoter
   3242..4177    +  CDS            hRluc: Renilla luciferase human codon-optimized
   4354..4816    +  misc_feature   IRES: internal ribosome entry site (IRES) of the encephalomyocarditis virus (EMCV)
   4830..5226    +  CDS            BSD (fragment): blasticidin S deaminase; Aspergillus terreus BSD; confers resistance to blasticidin
   5229..5259    +  CDS            PSmOrange (fragment): orange to far-red photoswitchable variant of the monomeric fluorescent protein mOrange (Subach et al., 2011) mammalian codon-optimized
   5306..5339    +  protein_bind   loxP: Cre-mediated recombination occurs in the 8-bp core sequence (GCATACAT). Cre recombinase
   5372..5395    +  misc_feature   MCS (fragment): pBluescript multiple cloning site
   5395..5983    +  misc_feature   WPRE: woodchuck hepatitis virus posttranscriptional regulatory element
   5984..6003    +  misc_feature   MCS (fragment): pBluescript multiple cloning site
   6005..6505    +  CDS            nef (fragment): NEF_HV1LA - Experimental evidence at protein level: Swiss-Prot protein existence level 1. Extracellular Nef protein targets CD4(+) T-lymphocytes for apoptosis by interacting with CXCR4 surface receptors. From Human immunodeficiency virus type 1 group M subtype B (isolate Lai) (HIV-1).
   6512..6692    +  LTR            5' LTR (truncated): truncated 5' long terminal repeat (LTR) from HIV-1
   6754..7342    -  rep_origin     ori: high-copy-number ColE1/pMB1/pBR322/pUC origin of replication
   7513..8373    -  CDS            AmpR: β-lactamase; bla; confers resistance to ampicillin, carbenicillin, and related antibiotics
   8374..8478    -  promoter       AmpR promoter: bla
>Addgene plasmid #122276 | LeGo-Renilla-BLAST | addgene full sequence | sequence record 237229 | Addgene NGS Result
GTCGACGGATCGGGAGATCTCCCGATCCCCTATGGTGCACTCTCAGTACAATCTGCTCTGATGCCGCATA
GTTAAGCCAGTATCTGCTCCCTGCTTGTGTGTTGGAGGTCGCTGAGTAGTGCGCGAGCAAAATTTAAGCT
ACAACAAGGCAAGGCTTGACCGACAATTGCATGAAGAATCTGCTTAGGGTTAGGCGTTTTGCGCTGCTTC
GCGATGTACGGGCCAGATATACGCGTTGACATTGATTATTGACTAGTTATTAATAGTAATCAATTACGGG
GTCATTAGTTCATAGCCCATATATGGAGTTCCGCGTTACATAACTTACGGTAAATGGCCCGCCTGGCTGA
CCGCCCAACGACCCCCGCCCATTGACGTCAATAATGACGTATGTTCCCATAGTAACGCCAATAGGGACTT
TCCATTGACGTCAATGGGTGGAGTATTTACGGTAAACTGCCCACTTGGCAGTACATCAAGTGTATCATAT
GCCAAGTACGCCCCCTATTGACGTCAATGACGGTAAATGGCCCGCCTGGCATTATGCCCAGTACATGACC
TTATGGGACTTTCCTACTTGGCAGTACATCTACGTATTAGTCATCGCTATTACCATGGTGATGCGGTTTT
GGCAGTACATCAATGGGCGTGGATAGCGGTTTGACTCACGGGGATTTCCAAGTCTCCACCCCATTGACGT
CAATGGGAGTTTGTTTTGGCACCAAAATCAACGGGACTTTCCAAAATGTCGTAACAACTCCGCCCCATTG
ACGCAAATGGGCGGTAGGCGTGTACGGTGGGAGGTCTATATAAGCAGCGCGTTTTGCCTGTACTGGGTCT
CTCTGGTTAGACCAGATCTGAGCCTGGGAGCTCTCTGGCTAACTAGGGAACCCACTGCTTAAGCCTCAAT
AAAGCTTGCCTTGAGTGCTTCAAGTAGTGTGTGCCCGTCTGTTGTGTGACTCTGGTAACTAGAGATCCCT
CAGACCCTTTTAGTCAGTGTGGAAAATCTCTAGCAGTGGCGCCCGAACAGGGACTTGAAAGCGAAAGGGA
AACCAGAGGAGCTCTCTCGACGCAGGACTCGGCTTGCTGAAGCGCGCACGGCAAGAGGCGAGGGGCGGCG
ACTGGTGAGTACGCCAAAAATTTTGACTAGCGGAGGCTAGAAGGAGAGAGATGGGTGCGAGAGCGTCAGT
ATTAAGCGGGGGAGAATTAGATCGCGATGGGAAAAAATTCGGTTAAGGCCAGGGGGAAAGAAAAAATATA
AATTAAAACATATAGTATGGGCAAGCAGGGAGCTAGAACGATTCGCAGTTAATCCTGGCCTGTTAGAAAC
ATCAGAAGGCTGTAGACAAATACTGGGACAGCTACAACCATCCCTTCAGACAGGATCAGAAGAACTTAGA
TCATTATATAATACAGTAGCAACCCTCTATTGTGTGCATCAAAGGATAGAGATAAAAGACACCAAGGAAG
CTTTAGACAAGATAGAGGAAGAGCAAAACAAAAGTAAGACCACCGCACAGCAAGCGGCCGGCCGCTGATC
TTCAGACCTGGAGGAGGAGATATGAGGGACAATTGGAGAAGTGAATTATATAAATATAAAGTAGTAAAAA
TTGAACCATTAGGAGTAGCACCCACCAAGGCAAAGAGAAGAGTGGTGCAGAGAGAAAAAAGAGCAGTGGG
AATAGGAGCTTTGTTCCTTGGGTTCTTGGGAGCAGCAGGAAGCACTATGGGCGCAGCGTCAATGACGCTG
ACGGTACAGGCCAGACAATTATTGTCTGGTATAGTGCAGCAGCAGAACAATTTGCTGAGGGCTATTGAGG
CGCAACAGCATCTGTTGCAACTCACAGTCTGGGGCATCAAGCAGCTCCAGGCAAGAATCCTGGCTGTGGA
AAGATACCTAAAGGATCAACAGCTCCTGGGGATTTGGGGTTGCTCTGGAAAACTCATTTGCACCACTGCT
GTGCCTTGGAATGCTAGTTGGAGTAATAAATCTCTGGAACAGATTTGGAATCACACGACCTGGATGGAGT
GGGACAGAGAAATTAACAATTACACAAGCTTAATACACTCCTTAATTGAAGAATCGCAAAACCAGCAAGA
AAAGAATGAACAAGAATTATTGGAATTAGATAAATGGGCAAGTTTGTGGAATTGGTTTAACATAACAAAT
TGGCTGTGGTATATAAAATTATTCATAATGATAGTAGGAGGCTTGGTAGGTTTAAGAATAGTTTTTGCTG
TACTTTCTATAGTGAATAGAGTTAGGCAGGGATATTCACCATTATCGTTTCAGACCCACCTCCCAACCCC
GAGGGGACCCGACAGGCCCGAAGGAATAGAAGAAGAAGGTGGAGAGAGAGACAGAGACAGATCCATTCGA
TTAGTGAACGGATCGGCACTGCGTGCGCCAATTCTGCAGACAAATGGCAGTATTCATCCACAATTTTAAA
AGAAAAGGGGGGATTGGGGGGTACAGTGCAGGGGAAAGAATAGTAGACATAATAGCAACAGACATACAAA
CTAAAGAATTACAAAAACAAATTACAAAAATTCAAAATTTTCGGGTTTATTACAGGGACAGCAGAGATCC
AGTTTGGTTAGTACCGGGCCCGCTCTATCGAGGTCGACGGTATCGATAAGCTCGCTTCACGAGATTCCAG
CAGGTCGAGGGACCTAATAACTTCGTATAGCATACATTATACGAAGTTATATTAAGGGTTCCAAGCTTAA
GCGGCCGGCCGCTGAAAGACCCCACCTGTAGGTTTGGCAAGCTAGCTGCAGTAACGCCATTTTGCAAGGC
ATGGAAAAATACCAAACCAAGAATAGAGAAGTTCAGATCAAGGGCGGGTACATGAAAATAGCTAACGTTG
GGCCAAACAGGATATCTGCGGTGAGCAGTTTCGGCCCCGGCCCGGGGCCAAGAACAGATGGTCACCGCAG
TTTCGGCCCCGGCCCGAGGCCAAGAACAGATGGTCCCCAGATATGGCCCAACCCTCAGCAGTTTCTTAAG
ACCCATCAGATGTTTCCAGGCTCCCCCAAGGACCTGAAATGACCCTGCGCCTTATTTGAATTAACCAATC
AGCCTGCTTCTCGCTTCTGTTCGCGCGCTTCTGCTTCCCGAGCTCTATAAAAGAGCTCACAACCCCTCAC
TCGGCGCGCCAGTCCTCCGATTGACTGAGTCGCCCGGATCCAAGCTTGATTCTTCTGACACAACAGTCTC
GAACCAAAGGCTGGAGCCACCATGGCTTCCAAGGTGTACGACCCCGAGCAACGCAAACGCATGATCACTG
GGCCTCAGTGGTGGGCTCGCTGCAAGCAAATGAACGTGCTGGACTCCTTCATCAACTACTATGATTCCGA
GAAGCACGCCGAGAACGCCGTGATTTTTCTGCATGGTAACGCTGCCTCCAGCTACCTGTGGAGGCACGTC
GTGCCTCACATCGAGCCCGTGGCTAGATGCATCATCCCTGATCTGATCGGAATGGGTAAGTCCGGCAAGA
GCGGGAATGGCTCATATCGCCTCCTGGATCACTACAAGTACCTCACCGCTTGGTTCGAGCTGCTGAACCT
TCCAAAGAAAATCATCTTTGTGGGCCACGACTGGGGGGCTTGTCTGGCCTTTCACTACTCCTACGAGCAC
CAAGACAAGATCAAGGCCATCGTCCATGCTGAGAGTGTCGTGGACGTGATCGAGTCCTGGGACGAGTGGC
CTGACATCGAGGAGGATATCGCCCTGATCAAGAGCGAAGAGGGCGAGAAAATGGTGCTTGAGAATAACTT
CTTCGTCGAGACCATGCTCCCAAGCAAGATCATGCGGAAACTGGAGCCTGAGGAGTTCGCTGCCTACCTG
GAGCCATTCAAGGAGAAGGGCGAGGTTAGACGGCCTACCCTCTCCTGGCCTCGCGAGATCCCTCTCGTTA
AGGGAGGCAAGCCCGACGTCGTCCAGATTGTCCGCAACTACAACGCCTACCTTCGGGCCAGCGACGATCT
GCCTAAGATGTTCATCGAGTCCGACCCTGGGTTCTTTTCCAACGCTATTGTCGAGGGAGCTAAGAAGTTC
CCTAACACCGAGTTCGTGAAGGTGAAGGGCCTCCACTTCAGCCAGGAGGACGCTCCAGATGAAATGGGTA
AGTACATCAAGAGCTTCGTGGAGCGCGTGCTGAAGAACGAGCAGTAAGAATTCCTGCAGGCCTCGACGAG
GGCCGGCGCGCCGCGGCCGCTACGTAAATTCCGCCCCCCCCCCCCCTCTCCCTCCCCCCCCCCTAACGTT
ACTGGCCGAAGCCGCTTGGAATAAGGCCGGTGTGCGTTTGTCTATATGTTATTTTCCACCATATTGCCGT
CTTTTGGCAATGTGAGGGCCCGGAAACCTGGCCCTGTCTTCTTGACGAGCATTCCTAGGGGTCTTTCCCC
TCTCGCCAAAGGAATGCAAGGTCTGTTGAATGTCGTGAAGGAAGCAGTTCCTCTGGAAGCTTCTTGAAGA
CAAACAACGTCTGTAGCGACCCTTTGCAGGCAGCGGAACCCCCCACCTGGCGACAGGTGCCTCTGCGGCC
AAAAGCCACGTGTATAAGATACACCTGCAAAGGCGGCACAACCCCAGTGCCACGTTGTGAGTTGGATAGT
TGTGGAAAGAGTCAAATGGCTCTCCTCAAGCGTATTCAACAAGGGGCTGAAGGATGCCCAGAAGGTACCC
CATTGTATGGGATCTGATCTGGGGCCTCGGTGCACATGCTTTACATGTGTTTAGTCGAGGTTAAAAAAAC
GTCTAGGCCCCCCGAACCACGGGGACGTGGTTTTCCTTTGAAAAACACGATGATAATATGGCCACAACCA
TGGCCAAGCCTTTGTCTCAAGAAGAATCCACCCTCATTGAAAGAGCAACGGCTACAATCAACAGCATCCC
CATCTCTGAAGACTACAGCGTCGCCAGCGCAGCTCTCTCTAGCGACGGCCGCATCTTCACTGGTGTCAAT
GTATATCATTTTACTGGGGGACCTTGTGCAGAACTCGTGGTGCTGGGCACTGCTGCTGCTGCGGCAGCTG
GCAACCTGACTTGTATCGTCGCGATCGGAAATGAGAACAGGGGCATCTTGAGCCCCTGCGGACGGTGCCG
ACAGGTGCTTCTCGATCTGCATCCTGGGATCAAAGCCATAGTGAAGGACAGTGATGGACAGCCGACGGCA
GTTGGGATTCGTGAATTGCTGCCCTCTGGTTATGTGTGGGAGGGCTGACACCGGCGGCATGGACGAGCTG
TACAAGTAAAGCGGCCGGCCGCCAGCACAGTGGTCGAAATTCGTCGAGGGACCTAATAACTTCGTATAGC
ATACATTATACGAAGTTATACATGTTTAAGGGTTCCGGTTCCACTAGGTACAATTCGATATCAAGCTTAT
CGATAATCAACCTCTGGATTACAAAATTTGTGAAAGATTGACTGGTATTCTTAACTATGTTGCTCCTTTT
ACGCTATGTGGATACGCTGCTTTAATGCCTTTGTATCATGCTATTGCTTCCCGTATGGCTTTCATTTTCT
CCTCCTTGTATAAATCCTGGTTGCTGTCTCTTTATGAGGAGTTGTGGCCCGTTGTCAGGCAACGTGGCGT
GGTGTGCACTGTGTTTGCTGACGCAACCCCCACTGGTTGGGGCATTGCCACCACCTGTCAGCTCCTTTCC
GGGACTTTCGCTTTCCCCCTCCCTATTGCCACGGCGGAACTCATCGCCGCCTGCCTTGCCCGCTGCTGGA
CAGGGGCTCGGCTGTTGGGCACTGACAATTCCGTGGTGTTGTCGGGGAAATCATCGTCCTTTCCTTGGCT
GCTCGCCTGTGTTGCCACCTGGATTCTGCGCGGGACGTCCTTCTGCTACGTCCCTTCGGCCCTCAATCCA
GCGGACCTTCCTTCCCGCGGCCTGCTGCCGGCTCTGCGGCCTCTTCCGCGTCTTCGCCTTCGCCCTCAGA
CGAGTCGGATCTCCCTTTGGGCCGCCTCCCCGCATCGATACCGTCGACCTCGATCGAGACCTAGAAAAAC
ATGGAGCAATCACAAGTAGCAATACAGCAGCTACCAATGCTGATTGTGCCTGGCTAGAAGCACAAGAGGA
GGAGGAGGTGGGTTTTCCAGTCACACCTCAGGTACCTTTAAGACCAATGACTTACAAGGCAGCTGTAGAT
CTTAGCCACTTTTTAAAAGAAAAGGGGGGACTGGAAGGGCTAATTCACTCCCAACGAAGACAAGATATCC
TTGATCTGTGGATCTACCACACACAAGGCTACTTCCCTGATTGGCAGAACTACACACCAGGGCCAGGGAT
CAGATATCCACTGACCTTTGGATGGTGCTACAAGCTAGTACCAGTTGAGCAAGAGAAGGTAGAAGAAGCC
AATGAAGGAGAGAACACCCGCTTGTTACACCCTGTGAGCCTGCATGGGATGGATGACCCGGAGAGAGAAG
TATTAGAGTGGAGGTTTGACAGCCGCCTAGCATTTCATCACATGGCCCGAGAGCTGCATCCGGACTGTAC
TGGGTCTCTCTGGTTAGACCAGATCTGAGCCTGGGAGCTCTCTGGCTAACTAGGGAACCCACTGCTTAAG
CCTCAATAAAGCTTGCCTTGAGTGCTTCAAGTAGTGTGTGCCCGTCTGTTGTGTGACTCTGGTAACTAGA
GATCCCTCAGACCCTTTTAGTCAGTGTGGAAAATCTCTAGCAGCATGTGAGCAAAAGGCCAGCAAAAGGC
CAGGAACCGTAAAAAGGCCGCGTTGCTGGCGTTTTTCCATAGGCTCCGCCCCCCTGACGAGCATCACAAA
AATCGACGCTCAAGTCAGAGGTGGCGAAACCCGACAGGACTATAAAGATACCAGGCGTTTCCCCCTGGAA
GCTCCCTCGTGCGCTCTCCTGTTCCGACCCTGCCGCTTACCGGATACCTGTCCGCCTTTCTCCCTTCGGG
AAGCGTGGCGCTTTCTCATAGCTCACGCTGTAGGTATCTCAGTTCGGTGTAGGTCGTTCGCTCCAAGCTG
GGCTGTGTGCACGAACCCCCCGTTCAGCCCGACCGCTGCGCCTTATCCGGTAACTATCGTCTTGAGTCCA
ACCCGGTAAGACACGACTTATCGCCACTGGCAGCAGCCACTGGTAACAGGATTAGCAGAGCGAGGTATGT
AGGCGGTGCTACAGAGTTCTTGAAGTGGTGGCCTAACTACGGCTACACTAGAAGAACAGTATTTGGTATC
TGCGCTCTGCTGAAGCCAGTTACCTTCGGAAAAAGAGTTGGTAGCTCTTGATCCGGCAAACAAACCACCG
CTGGTAGCGGTGGTTTTTTTGTTTGCAAGCAGCAGATTACGCGCAGAAAAAAAGGATCTCAAGAAGATCC
TTTGATCTTTTCTACGGGGTCTGACGCTCAGTGGAACGAAAACTCACGTTAAGGGATTTTGGTCATGAGA
TTATCAAAAAGGATCTTCACCTAGATCCTTTTAAATTAAAAATGAAGTTTTAAATCAATCTAAAGTATAT
ATGAGTAAACTTGGTCTGACAGTTACCAATGCTTAATCAGTGAGGCACCTATCTCAGCGATCTGTCTATT
TCGTTCATCCATAGTTGCCTGACTCCCCGTCGTGTAGATAACTACGATACGGGAGGGCTTACCATCTGGC
CCCAGTGCTGCAATGATACCGCGAGACCCACGCTCACCGGCTCCAGATTTATCAGCAATAAACCAGCCAG
CCGGAAGGGCCGAGCGCAGAAGTGGTCCTGCAACTTTATCCGCCTCCATCCAGTCTATTAATTGTTGCCG
GGAAGCTAGAGTAAGTAGTTCGCCAGTTAATAGTTTGCGCAACGTTGTTGCCATTGCTACAGGCATCGTG
GTGTCACGCTCGTCGTTTGGTATGGCTTCATTCAGCTCCGGTTCCCAACGATCAAGGCGAGTTACATGAT
CCCCCATGTTGTGCAAAAAAGCGGTTAGCTCCTTCGGTCCTCCGATCGTTGTCAGAAGTAAGTTGGCCGC
AGTGTTATCACTCATGGTTATGGCAGCACTGCATAATTCTCTTACTGTCATGCCATCCGTAAGATGCTTT
TCTGTGACTGGTGAGTACTCAACCAAGTCATTCTGAGAATAGTGTATGCGGCGACCGAGTTGCTCTTGCC
CGGCGTCAATACGGGATAATACCGCGCCACATAGCAGAACTTTAAAAGTGCTCATCATTGGAAAACGTTC
TTCGGGGCGAAAACTCTCAAGGATCTTACCGCTGTTGAGATCCAGTTCGATGTAACCCACTCGTGCACCC
AACTGATCTTCAGCATCTTTTACTTTCACCAGCGTTTCTGGGTGAGCAAAAACAGGAAGGCAAAATGCCG
CAAAAAAGGGAATAAGGGCGACACGGAAATGTTGAATACTCATACTCTTCCTTTTTCAATATTATTGAAG
CATTTATCAGGGTTATTGTCTCATGAGCGGATACATATTTGAATGTATTTAGAAAAATAAACAAATAGGG
GTTCCGCGCACATTTCCCCGAAAAGTGCCACCTGAC
